>Addgene plasmid #44083 | pTF272 (pFA6a-TEV-6xGly-3xFlag-HphMX) | addgene partial sequence | sequence record 62158 | Sp6 5'-ATTTAGGTGACACTATAG-3'
TACGCTGCAGGTCGACGGATCCCCGGGTTAATTAACGAGAATTTATACTTCCAAGGTTCTGGTGGAGGCG
GTGGAGGCTCTAGAGACTACAAGGACCACGACGGTGACTACAAGGACCACGACATTGACTACAAGGATGA
CGATGACAAGTGACTCGAGGCGCGCCACTTCTAAATAAGCGAATTTCTTATGATTTATGATTTTTATTAT
TAAATAAGTTATAAAAAAAATAAGTGTATACAAATTTTAAAGTGACTCTTAGGTTTTAAAACGAAAATTC
TTATTCTTGAGTAACTCTTTCCTGTAGGTCAGGTTGCTTTCTCAGGTATAGTATGAGGTCGCTCTTATTG
ACCACACCTCTACCGGCAGATCCGCTAGGGATAACAGGGTAATATAGATCTGTTTAGCTTGCCTCGTCCC
CGCCGGGTCACCCGGCCAGCGACATGGAGGCCCAGAATACCCTCCTTGACAGTCTTGACGTGCGCAGCTC
AGGGGCATGATGTGACTGTCGCCCGTACATTTAGCCCATACATCCCCATGTATAATCATTTGCATCCATA
CATTTTGATGGCCGCACGGCGCGAAGCAAAAATTACGGCTCCTCGCTGCGGACCTGCGAGCAGGGAAACG
CTCCCCTCACAGACGCGTTGAATTGTCCCCACGCCGCGCCCCTGTAGAGAAATATAAAAGGTTAGGATTT
GCCACTGAGGTTCTTCTTTCATATACTTCCTTTTAAAATCTTGCTAGGATACAGTTCTCACATCACATCC
GAACATAAACAACCATGGGTAAAAAGCCTGAACTCACCGCGACGTCTGTCGAGAAGTTTCTGATCGAAAA
GTTCGACAGCGTCTCCGACCTGATGCAGCTCTCGGAGGGCGAAGAATCTCGTGCTTTCAGCTTC
