[The description below was written by a language model from this plasmid's Addgene catalogue record.]
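Description:
pTF272 (pFA6a-TEV-6xGly-3xFlag-HphMX) is a PCR-template plasmid for C-terminal tagging of genes at their native loci in the yeast genome. It is built on the pFA6a-6xGLY-3xFLAG-hphMX4 backbone (about 4.5 kb) and is propagated in E. coli under ampicillin selection; the record lists its copy number as unknown and provides no feature table. It is catalogued as an empty backbone because it carries no gene of interest. Its useful content is a modular cassette that is amplified rather than expressed from the plasmid. To make it, the original 6xGly/3xFlag segment was excised and replaced with a TEV protease site, a six-glycine linker and a short multi-site linker, into which the 3xFLAG tag was then inserted.

The cassette reads, in order, TEV protease cleavage site, 6xGly linker, 3xFLAG epitope, ADH1 transcription terminator and the HphMX marker conferring hygromycin resistance in yeast. Primers carrying roughly 50 nucleotides of homology to the target locus generate a linear product that integrates by homologous recombination at the 3' end of an open reading frame, fusing the tag in frame, so the reading frame of the upstream primer matters. The tagged protein can be followed through the FLAG epitope or captured on an affinity matrix, then released by TEV cleavage.

The plasmid belongs to a set of 36 templates combining two protease sites (TEV or PreScission), five tags and three markers. This design allows a complex bearing two different tags to be purified in two successive steps, with a different protease used for release at each step. If only epitope tagging is wanted, the upstream primer can be repositioned to omit the protease site.
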