Addgene plasmid #44083: pTF272 (pFA6a-TEV-6xGly-3xFlag-HphMX)
Purpose: (Empty Backbone)
Depositing lab: Tim Formosa. Depositing organization: University of Utah.
Backbone
  Vector backbone: pFA6a-6xGLY-3xFLAG-hphMX4 (Addgene plasmid # 20755)
  Backbone manufacturer: Mark Hochstrasser lab (Yale Univeristy, New Haven, CT) (PMID: 19243080)
  Backbone size (bp): 4477
  Modifications to backbone: 6xGly/3xFlag replaced with TEV/6xGly/3xFlag
  Vector type: PCR-based yeast C-terminal tagging
  Selectable markers: Hygromycin
  Tag / fusion protein: TEV protease site (C terminal on backbone); 6xGly linker (C terminal on backbone); 3xFlag (C terminal on backbone); ADH1 transcription terminator (C terminal on backbone); HphMX casette (C terminal on backbone)
Growth in bacteria
  Bacterial resistance: Ampicillin, 100 μg/mL
  Growth temperature: 37°C
  Growth strain: DH5alpha
  Copy number: Unknown
Gene/Insert
  Cloning method: Ligation Independent Cloning
  Sequencing primers: 5′ Sp6; 3′ T7
Resource information
  A portion of this plasmid was derived from a plasmid made by: Backbone pFA6a-6xGLY-3xFLAG-hphMX4 from Mark Hochstrasser lab (Yale Univeristy, New Haven, CT) via Addgene (Plasmid no. 20755)
Terms and licenses: Academic/Nonprofit Terms; Industry Terms: Not Available to Industry
Depositor comments: The depositing lab has constructed and deposited here 36 plasmids that can be used to generate linear PCR products to fuse to the 3' end of an ORF in the yeast genome and add (TEV or PreScission protease site) - 6X Gly linker - (12X His, 2X Strep, 3X FLAG, Protein A, or V5) - ADH1 transcription terminator - (KanMX, HphMX, or His3MX). Six plasmids (Addgene plasmids 44062, 44068, 44074, 44080, 44086, and 44092) have no epitope/purification tag and so can be used to add an alternate tag by standard cloning into unique XhoI-KpnI-XbaI sites, if desired. The other 30 plasmids are all of the possible combinations of the protease site - tag - marker options listed above. After fusion, the modified protein can then be followed with the epitope or purified using the tag and released from the matrix with the protease site. The constructs were designed with one of two different protease sites to allow a complex with two different tags to be purified in two successive steps, using each protease to release the complex from each purification matrix. The schematic diagram (see attached above) represents the format of the constructs and shows the proper scheme for producing the desired PCR products (see also below). If only epitope tagging is needed, the upstream primer can be adjusted to skip the protease site (see example below). Construction: DS5421 (pFA6a-6xGLY-3XFLAG-HIS3MX6 (Addgene Plasmid #20753), DS5422 (pFA6a-6xGLY-3XFLAG-KanMX) (Addgene Plasmid #20754), or DS5423 (pFA6a-6xGLY-3XFLAG-HphMX) (Addgene Plasmid #20755) (corresponding to each selection marker) was digested with AscI and PacI to release 3XFlag and replace it with TEV or PreScision sites followed by 6xGly and an XhoI-KpnI-XbaI linker. Affinity tags were constructed by PCR or by annealing oligos to fit into the XhoI-XbaI gap. This includes 12xHis, 2xStrep II, 3xFLAG, PrtA (2 repeats as found in pBS1479), and V5. Each tag was inserted into each base vector, making 30 templates with all combinations of protease site, tag, and selectable marker. PCR amplification: These two primers (along with 50 nt of homology to the targets at the 5' ends) will amplify the desired product from any of the constructs (the reading frame for P1 is important – alternating codons bracketed). P1 5’-(homology)...[CGA]CGG[ATC]CCC[GGG]TTA[ATT]AAC-3’ P2 5’-(homology)...GATATCATCGATGAATTCGAGCTCGTTT-3’ If only epitope tagging is needed, the upstream primer can be adjusted to skip the protease site. As an example, for the V5-tag-containing constructs, usage of the following primer (5’-(homology)... GGTGGAGGCTCTAGAGGTAAGCCAATTCCA-3’) in place of P1 will omit the protease cleavage site and add only 3xGly and V5 (GGGSR-V5-Stop).
How to cite: pTF272 (pFA6a-TEV-6xGly-3xFlag-HphMX) was a gift from Tim Formosa (Addgene plasmid # 44083 ; http://n2t.net/addgene:44083 ; RRID:Addgene_44083)
