LOCUS       Exported 4512 bp ds-DNA circular SYN 12-MAY-2021
DEFINITION  synthetic circular DNA
ACCESSION   .
VERSION     .
KEYWORDS    pTF272 (pFA6a-TEV-6xGly-3xFlag-HphMX)
SOURCE      synthetic DNA construct
  ORGANISM  synthetic DNA construct
REFERENCE   1 (bases 1 to 4512)
  TITLE     Formosa lab yeast 3' tagging constructs
  JOURNAL   Unpublished
REFERENCE   2 (bases 1 to 4512)
  AUTHORS   .
  TITLE     Direct Submission
  JOURNAL   Exported May 12, 2021 from SnapGene Server 1.1.58
            http://www.snapgene.com
FEATURES             Location/Qualifiers
     source          1..4512
                     /organism="synthetic DNA construct"
                     /mol_type="other DNA"
     promoter        complement(199..303)
                     /gene="bla"
                     /label=AmpR promoter
     primer_bind     371..389
                     /label=pBRforEco
                     /note="pBR322 vectors, upsteam of EcoRI site, forward
                     primer"
     primer_bind     complement(427..449)
                     /label=pGEX 3'
                     /note="pGEX vectors, reverse primer"
     primer_bind     549..568
                     /label=pRS-marker
                     /note="pRS vectors, use to sequence yeast selectable
                     marker"
     promoter        649..667
                     /label=SP6 promoter
                     /note="promoter for bacteriophage SP6 RNA polymerase"
     primer_bind     649..666
                     /label=SP6
                     /note="SP6 promoter, forward primer"
     CDS             728..748
                     /codon_start=1
                     /product="tobacco etch virus (TEV) protease recognition and
                     cleavage site"
                     /label=TEV site
                     /translation="ENLYFQG"
     CDS             776..841
                     /codon_start=1
                     /product="three tandem FLAG(R) epitope tags, followed by an
                     enterokinase cleavage site"
                     /label=3xFLAG
                     /translation="DYKDHDGDYKDHDIDYKDDDDK"
     terminator      870..1057
                     /gene="S. cerevisiae ADH1"
                     /label=ADH1 terminator
                     /note="transcription terminator for the S. cerevisiae
                     alcohol dehydrogenase 1 (ADH1) gene"
     primer_bind     complement(925..949)
                     /label=pHybLex-R
                     /note="ADH terminator, reverse primer"
     gene            1132..2707
                     /label=hphMX6
                     /note="yeast selectable marker conferring hygromycin
                     resistance"
     promoter        1132..1475
                     /label=TEF promoter
                     /note="Ashbya gossypii TEF promoter"
     CDS             1476..2504
                     /codon_start=1
                     /gene="aph(4)-Ia"
                     /product="aminoglycoside phosphotransferase from E. coli"
                     /label=HygR
                     /note="confers resistance to hygromycin"
                     /translation="MGKKPELTATSVEKFLIEKFDSVSDLMQLSEGEESRAFSFDVGGR
                     GYVLRVNSCADGFYKDRYVYRHFASAALPIPEVLDIGEFSESLTYCISRRAQGVTLQDL
                     PETELPAVLQPVAEAMDAIAAADLSQTSGFGPFGPQGIGQYTTWRDFICAIADPHVYHW
                     QTVMDDTVSASVAQALDELMLWAEDCPEVRHLVHADFGSNNVLTDNGRITAVIDWSEAM
                     FGDSQYEVANIFFWRPWLACMEQQTRYFERRHPELAGSPRLRAYMLRIGLDQLYQSLVD
                     GNFDDAAWAQGRCDAIVRSGAGTVGRTQIARRSAAVWTDGCVEVLADSGNRRPSTRPRA
                     KE"
     terminator      2510..2707
                     /label=TEF terminator
                     /note="Ashbya gossypii TEF terminator"
     primer_bind     complement(2814..2833)
                     /label=T7
                     /note="T7 promoter, forward primer"
     promoter        complement(2815..2833)
                     /label=T7 promoter
                     /note="promoter for bacteriophage T7 RNA polymerase"
     primer_bind     complement(2920..2937)
                     /label=L4440
                     /note="L4440 vector, forward primer"
     rep_origin      complement(3091..3679)
                     /direction=LEFT
                     /label=ori
                     /note="high-copy-number ColE1/pMB1/pBR322/pUC origin of
                     replication"
     primer_bind     complement(3171..3190)
                     /label=pBR322ori-F
                     /note="pBR322 origin, forward primer"
     CDS             complement(3850..198)
                     /codon_start=1
                     /gene="bla"
                     /product="beta-lactamase"
                     /label=AmpR
                     /note="confers resistance to ampicillin, carbenicillin, and
                     related antibiotics"
                     /translation="MSIQHFRVALIPFFAAFCLPVFAHPETLVKVKDAEDQLGARVGYI
                     ELDLNSGKILESFRPEERFPMMSTFKVLLCGAVLSRIDAGQEQLGRRIHYSQNDLVEYS
                     PVTEKHLTDGMTVRELCSAAITMSDNTAANLLLTTIGGPKELTAFLHNMGDHVTRLDRW
                     EPELNEAIPNDERDTTMPVAMATTLRKLLTGELLTLASRQQLIDWMEADKVAGPLLRSA
                     LPAGWFIADKSGAGERGSRGIIAALGPDGKPSRIVVIYTTGSQATMDERNRQIAEIGAS
                     LIKHW"
     primer_bind     4473..4492
                     /label=Amp-R
                     /note="Ampicillin resistance gene, reverse primer"
ORIGIN
        1 cattggaaaa cgttcttcgg ggcgaaaact ctcaaggatc ttaccgctgt tgagatccag
       61 ttcgatgtaa cccactcgtg cacccaactg atcttcagca tcttttactt tcaccagcgt
      121 ttctgggtga gcaaaaacag gaaggcaaaa tgccgcaaaa aagggaataa gggcgacacg
      181 gaaatgttga atactcatac tcttcctttt tcaatattat tgaagcattt atcagggtta
      241 ttgtctcatg agcggataca tatttgaatg tatttagaaa aataaacaaa taggggttcc
      301 gcgcacattt ccccgaaaag tgccacctga cgtctaagaa accattatta tcatgacatt
      361 aacctataaa aataggcgta tcacgaggcc ctttcgtctc gcgcgtttcg gtgatgacgg
      421 tgaaaacctc tgacacatgc agctcccgga gacggtcaca gcttgtctgt aagcggatgc
      481 cgggagcaga caagcccgtc agggcgcgtc agcgggtgtt ggcgggtgtc ggggctggct
      541 taactatgcg gcatcagagc agattgtact gagagtgcac catatggaca tattgtcgtt
      601 agaacgcggc tacaattaat acataacctt atgtatcata cacatacgat ttaggtgaca
      661 ctatagaacg cggccgccag ctgaagcttc gtacgctgca ggtcgacgga tccccgggtt
      721 aattaacgag aatttatact tccaaggttc tggtggaggc ggtggaggct ctagagacta
      781 caaggaccac gacggtgact acaaggacca cgacattgac tacaaggatg acgatgacaa
      841 gtgactcgag gcgcgccact tctaaataag cgaatttctt atgatttatg atttttatta
      901 ttaaataagt tataaaaaaa ataagtgtat acaaatttta aagtgactct taggttttaa
      961 aacgaaaatt cttattcttg agtaactctt tcctgtaggt caggttgctt tctcaggtat
     1021 agtatgaggt cgctcttatt gaccacacct ctaccggcag atccgctagg gataacaggg
     1081 taatatagat ctgtttagct tgcctcgtcc ccgccgggtc acccggccag cgacatggag
     1141 gcccagaata ccctccttga cagtcttgac gtgcgcagct caggggcatg atgtgactgt
     1201 cgcccgtaca tttagcccat acatccccat gtataatcat ttgcatccat acattttgat
     1261 ggccgcacgg cgcgaagcaa aaattacggc tcctcgctgc agacctgcga gcagggaaac
     1321 gctcccctca cagacgcgtt gaattgtccc cacgccgcgc ccctgtagag aaatataaaa
     1381 ggttaggatt tgccactgag gttcttcttt catatacttc cttttaaaat cttgctagga
     1441 tacagttctc acatcacatc cgaacataaa caaccatggg taaaaagcct gaactcaccg
     1501 cgacgtctgt cgagaagttt ctgatcgaaa agttcgacag cgtctccgac ctgatgcagc
     1561 tctcggaggg cgaagaatct cgtgctttca gcttcgatgt aggagggcgt ggatatgtcc
     1621 tgcgggtaaa tagctgcgcc gatggtttct acaaagatcg ttatgtttat cggcactttg
     1681 catcggccgc gctcccgatt ccggaagtgc ttgacattgg ggaattcagc gagagcctga
     1741 cctattgcat ctcccgccgt gcacagggtg tcacgttgca agacctgcct gaaaccgaac
     1801 tgcccgctgt tctgcagccg gtcgcggagg ccatggatgc gatcgctgcg gccgatctta
     1861 gccagacgag cgggttcggc ccattcggac cgcaaggaat cggtcaatac actacatggc
     1921 gtgatttcat atgcgcgatt gctgatcccc atgtgtatca ctggcaaact gtgatggacg
     1981 acaccgtcag tgcgtccgtc gcgcaggctc tcgatgagct gatgctttgg gccgaggact
     2041 gccccgaagt ccggcacctc gtgcacgcgg atttcggctc caacaatgtc ctgacggaca
     2101 atggccgcat aacagcggtc attgactgga gcgaggcgat gttcggggat tcccaatacg
     2161 aggtcgccaa catcttcttc tggaggccgt ggttggcttg tatggagcag cagacgcgct
     2221 acttcgagcg gaggcatccg gagcttgcag gatcgccgcg gctccgggcg tatatgctcc
     2281 gcattggtct tgaccaactc tatcagagct tggttgacgg caatttcgat gatgcagctt
     2341 gggcgcaggg tcgatgcgac gcaatcgtcc gatccggagc cgggactgtc gggcgtacac
     2401 aaatcgcccg cagaagcgcg gccgtctgga ccgatggctg tgtagaagta ctcgccgata
     2461 gtggaaaccg acgccccagc actcgtccga gggcaaagga ataatcagta ctgacaataa
     2521 aaagattctt gttttcaaga acttgtcatt tgtatagttt ttttatattg tagttgttct
     2581 attttaatca aatgttagcg tgatttatat tttttttcgc ctcgacatca tctgcccaga
     2641 tgcgaagtta agtgcgcaga aagtaatatc atgcgtcaat cgtatgtgaa tgctggtcgc
     2701 tatactgctg tcgattcgat actaacgccg ccatccagtg tcgaaaacga gctcgaattc
     2761 atcgatgata tcagatccac tagtggccta tgcggccgcg gatctgccgg tctccctata
     2821 gtgagtcgta ttaatttcga taagccaggt taacctgcat taatgaatcg gccaacgcgc
     2881 ggggagaggc ggtttgcgta ttgggcgctc ttccgcttcc tcgctcactg actcgctgcg
     2941 ctcggtcgtt cggctgcggc gagcggtatc agctcactca aaggcggtaa tacggttatc
     3001 cacagaatca ggggataacg caggaaagaa catgtgagca aaaggccagc aaaaggccag
     3061 gaaccgtaaa aaggccgcgt tgctggcgtt tttccatagg ctccgccccc ctgacgagca
     3121 tcacaaaaat cgacgctcaa gtcagaggtg gcgaaacccg acaggactat aaagatacca
     3181 ggcgtttccc cctggaagct ccctcgtgcg ctctcctgtt ccgaccctgc cgcttaccgg
     3241 atacctgtcc gcctttctcc cttcgggaag cgtggcgctt tctcaatgct cacgctgtag
     3301 gtatctcagt tcggtgtagg tcgttcgctc caagctgggc tgtgtgcacg aaccccccgt
     3361 tcagcccgac cgctgcgcct tatccggtaa ctatcgtctt gagtccaacc cggtaagaca
     3421 cgacttatcg ccactggcag cagccactgg taacaggatt agcagagcga ggtatgtagg
     3481 cggtgctaca gagttcttga agtggtggcc taactacggc tacactagaa ggacagtatt
     3541 tggtatctgc gctctgctga agccagttac cttcggaaaa agagttggta gctcttgatc
     3601 cggcaaacaa accaccgctg gtagcggtgg tttttttgtt tgcaagcagc agattacgcg
     3661 cagaaaaaaa ggatctcaag aagatccttt gatcttttct acggggtctg acgctcagtg
     3721 gaacgaaaac tcacgttaag ggattttggt catgagatta tcaaaaagga tcttcaccta
     3781 gatcctttta aattaaaaat gaagttttaa atcaatctaa agtatatatg agtaaacttg
     3841 gtctgacagt taccaatgct taatcagtga ggcacctatc tcagcgatct gtctatttcg
     3901 ttcatccata gttgcctgac tccccgtcgt gtagataact acgatacggg agggcttacc
     3961 atctggcccc agtgctgcaa tgataccgcg agacccacgc tcaccggctc cagatttatc
     4021 agcaataaac cagccagccg gaagggccga gcgcagaagt ggtcctgcaa ctttatccgc
     4081 ctccatccag tctattaatt gttgccggga agctagagta agtagttcgc cagttaatag
     4141 tttgcgcaac gttgttgcca ttgctacagg catcgtggtg tcacgctcgt cgtttggtat
     4201 ggcttcattc agctccggtt cccaacgatc aaggcgagtt acatgatccc ccatgttgtg
     4261 caaaaaagcg gttagctcct tcggtcctcc gatcgttgtc agaagtaagt tggccgcagt
     4321 gttatcactc atggttatgg cagcactgca taattctctt actgtcatgc catccgtaag
     4381 atgcttttct gtgactggtg agtactcaac caagtcattc tgagaatagt gtatgcggcg
     4441 accgagttgc tcttgcccgg cgtcaatacg ggataatacc gcgccacata gcagaacttt
     4501 aaaagtgctc at
//
